>Addgene plasmid #31659 | pECE-M2-PPP1R12C wt | addgene partial sequence | sequence record 45623 | SV40pro-F
AGAGGCTTTTTTGGAGGAGATCTAAGCTTGGTACCGAGCTCGGATCCTCAGGATGGACTACAAGGACGAT
GACGATAAACCCGGGAATTCGTCTGGTGAGGATGGACCAGCTGCAGGCCCCGGCGCTGCCGCCGCAGCCG
CCAGGGAGCGCCGCAGAGAGCAACTGCGTCAGTGGGGGGCCCGTGCCGGAGCTGAGCCCGGACCCGGAGA
GCGCAGAGCCCGCACTGTGCGCTTCGAGCGCGCCGCTGAGTTCCTTGCCGCTTGCGCTGGCGGGGACCTC
GACGAGGCTCGTCTGATGCTGCGCGCTGCTGATCCTGGGCCGGGCGCCGAACTGGACCCCGCCGCACCAC
CACCAGCTAGGGCTGTGCTGGATAGTACTAACGCTGATGGAATCAGCGCCCTGCACCAGGCCTGTATCGA
TGAGAATCTGGAGGTCGTGCGCTTTCTGGTCGAGCAGGGCGCAACTGTGAATCAGGCCGATAACGAAGGC
TGGACTCCGCTGCACGTCGCTGCCTCTTGCGGTTACCTGGACATAGCCCGCTACCTGCTGTCTCACGGGG
CTAACATTGCCGCTGTGAACAGTGACGGAGACCTGCCACTCGATCTGGCAGAGTCCGACGCAATGGAAGG
ACTGCTGAAAGCCGAGATCGCCCGTCGGGGTGTGGACGTCGAGGCCGCCAAGAGGGCCGAGGAGGAGCTG
CTGCTGCATGATACACGCTGTTGGCTGAATGGCGGCGCCATGCCCGAGGCACGCCATCCTCGCACCGGCG
CCAGTGCACTGCATGTGGCCGCTGCCAAGGGATACATAGAGGTGATGCGCCTGCTGCTGCAGGCCGGGTA
CGACCCA
