[The description below was written by a language model from this plasmid's Addgene catalogue record.]
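Description:
pECE-M2-PPP1R12C wt is a mammalian expression plasmid built on the small pECE backbone (about 2.9 kb without insert). It is maintained in E. coli as a high-copy plasmid under ampicillin selection. The record lists no mammalian selection marker, so it appears suited mainly to transient transfection. The promoter is not stated explicitly, but the recommended sequencing primers sit in an SV40 promoter and an SV40 polyadenylation signal. This suggests the insert lies between these two elements, which would drive transcription and 3′ end processing in mammalian cells.

The payload is a roughly 2.35 kb open reading frame encoding human protein phosphatase 1 regulatory subunit 12C (PPP1R12C, also known as MBS85). This is a targeting/regulatory subunit of the PP1 phosphatase. The coding sequence is codon-optimized but encodes the wild-type protein, and it was cloned between EcoRI and XbaI sites, both of which remain intact. An M2 epitope, the FLAG-type tag recognised by the anti-FLAG M2 antibody, is supplied by the backbone and fused to the N terminus. The tag allows detection by immunoblotting and recovery by immunoprecipitation.

The plasmid comes from a chemical genetic screen for AMPKα2 substrates that uncovered a network of proteins involved in mitosis. It is therefore probably intended for expressing tagged PPP1R12C in cultured cells to study its phosphorylation and function. The "wt" designation suggests it serves as the reference for mutant versions, although the record does not describe any. No feature table was provided, so the element positions and the replication origin cannot be confirmed from this record.
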