Addgene plasmid #31659: pECE-M2-PPP1R12C wt
Depositing lab: Anne Brunet. Depositing organization: Stanford University. Publication: Chemical Genetic Screen for AMPKalpha2 Substrates Uncovers a Network of Proteins Involved in Mitosis. Banko MR, Allen JJ, Schaffer BE, Wilker EW, Tsou P, White JL, Villen J, Wang B, Kim SR, Sakamoto K, Gygi SP, Cantley LC, Yaffe MB, Shokat KM, Brunet A. Mol Cell. 2011 Dec 23;44(6):878-92. Epub 2011 Dec 1. 10.1016/j.molcel.2011.11.005 PubMed 22137581.
Backbone
  Vector backbone: pECE, Addgene plasmid 26453
  Backbone size w/o insert (bp): 2900
  Vector type: Mammalian Expression
Growth in bacteria
  Bacterial resistance: Ampicillin, 100 μg/mL
  Growth temperature: 37°C
  Growth strain: DH5alpha
  Copy number: High Copy
Gene/Insert
  Gene/Insert name: Protein Phosphatase 1 Regulatory Subunit 12C (alt name: M2-PPP1R12C wt)
  Species: H. sapiens (human)
  Insert size (bp): 2350
  Mutation: codon-optimized
  Entrez Gene: PPP1R12C (a.k.a. AAVS1, LENG3, MBS85, p84, p85)
  Tag / fusion protein: M2 (N terminal on backbone)
  Cloning method: Restriction Enzyme; 5′ cloning site EcoR1 (not destroyed); 3′ cloning site XbaI (not destroyed)
  Sequencing primers: 5′ SV40pro-F; 3′ SV40pA-R
Terms and licenses: Academic/Nonprofit Terms; Industry Terms: Not Available to Industry
How to cite: pECE-M2-PPP1R12C wt was a gift from Anne Brunet (Addgene plasmid # 31659 ; http://n2t.net/addgene:31659 ; RRID:Addgene_31659)
